[The description below was written by a language model from this plasmid's Addgene catalogue record and pLannotate feature annotations shown in this document.]
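Description:
pETM33_OXSR1_CCT is a bacterial expression plasmid built on the pETM33 backbone, a pET-type vector, for producing a domain of the human kinase OXSR1 (also called OSR1) as a His- and GST-tagged fusion protein in E. coli. The plasmid name indicates that the insert is the CCT domain, and the feature table shows a short OXSR1 fragment of roughly 280 nt rather than the full-length gene; the species field also lists it as synthetic. The sequenced plasmid is 6,280 nt. It replicates from a ColE1/pBR322-type origin accompanied by the bom region and the rop gene, which keeps copy number down, and it is selected with kanamycin through an aph(3')-Ia resistance gene. An f1 origin is also present, along with remnants of the tetracycline resistance gene that are backbone leftovers with no function.

Expression is driven by a T7 promoter followed directly by a lac operator and the strong T7 gene 10 ribosome binding site. The plasmid carries its own lacI gene, so transcription stays repressed until IPTG is added in a host that supplies T7 RNA polymerase, such as a BL21(DE3) derivative, as the depositor notes. The open reading frame begins with a His tag, continues into Schistosoma japonicum glutathione S-transferase, and then the OXSR1 fragment, with a T7 terminator downstream. The second His stretch and a short tag-like fragment annotated after the insert are probably vector sequence, and the record does not say whether they are translated. The dual N-terminal tags allow purification on nickel or glutathione resins. The associated study mapped binding sites in unstructured regions of the human proteome, which suggests that the purified domain was used for interaction screening, although the record does not state this role.
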