Addgene plasmid #178482: pETM33_OXSR1_CCT
Purpose: Bacterial expression of human domain with His-tag and GST tag
Depositing lab: Ylva Ivarsson. Depositing organization: Uppsala University. Publication: Proteome-scale mapping of binding sites in the unstructured regions of the human proteome. Benz C, Ali M, Krystkowiak I, Simonetti L, Sayadi A, Mihalic F, Kliche J, Andersson E, Jemth P, Davey NE, Ivarsson Y. Mol Syst Biol. 2022 Jan;18(1):e10584. doi: 10.15252/msb.202110584. PubMed 35044719.
Backbone
  Vector backbone: pETM33
  Backbone size w/o insert (bp): 6017
  Vector type: Bacterial Expression
Growth in bacteria
  Bacterial resistance: Kanamycin, 50 μg/mL
  Growth temperature: 37°C
  Growth strain: DH5alpha
  Copy number: Unknown
Gene/Insert
  Gene/Insert name: OXSR1_OXSR1
  Species: H. sapiens (human); Synthetic
  Entrez Gene: OXSR1 (a.k.a. OSR1)
  Promoter: T7/LacO
  Tag / fusion protein: His-GST (N terminal on insert)
  Cloning method: Restriction Enzyme; 5′ cloning site Nco1 (destroyed during cloning); 3′ cloning site EcoR1 (destroyed during cloning)
  Sequencing primers: 5′ CGGATCTGGAAGTTCTGTTCC; 3′ GAGTGCGGCCGCAAGCTTG
Terms and licenses: Academic/Nonprofit Terms; Industry Terms: Not Available to Industry
Depositor comments: Please visit https://www.biorxiv.org/content/10.1101/2021.04.13.439572v1 for bioRxv preprint. Growth in BL21 DE3 gold 37 C after induction with 1mM IPTG 4 hours 30 C. Insert: SLVLRLRNSKKELNDIRFEFTPGRDTAEGVSQELISAGLVDGRDLVIVAANLQKIVEEPQSNRSVTFKLASGVEGSDIPDDGKLIGFAQLSIS.
How to cite: pETM33_OXSR1_CCT was a gift from Ylva Ivarsson (Addgene plasmid # 178482 ; http://n2t.net/addgene:178482 ; RRID:Addgene_178482)
