Features (pLannotate 1.2.2; 21 found; start..end, strand, type, name):
      1..589     +  rep_origin     ori: high-copy-number ColE1/pMB1/pBR322/pUC origin of replication
    775..914     -  misc_feature   bom: basis of mobility region from pBR322
   1016..1207    -  CDS            rop: Rop protein, which maintains plasmids at low copy number; rop
   1224..1604    +  CDS            YPB1_ECOLX: Protein predicted: Swiss-Prot protein existence level 4. From Escherichia coli.
   1676..1967    -  CDS            TcR (fragment): tetracycline efflux protein; tet; confers resistance to tetracycline
   1982..2003    -  protein_bind   CAP binding site: CAP binding activates transcription in the presence of cAMP. E. coli catabolite activator protein
   2016..3098    -  CDS            lacI: lac repressor; lacI; The lac repressor binds to the lac operator to inhibit transcription in E. coli. This inhibition can be relieved by adding lactose or isopropyl-β-D-thiogalactopyranoside (IPTG).
   3099..3176    -  promoter       lacI promoter: lacI
   3184..3463    -  CDS            TcR (fragment): tetracycline efflux protein; tet; confers resistance to tetracycline
   3485..3503    +  promoter       T7 promoter: promoter for bacteriophage T7 RNA polymerase
   3504..3528    +  protein_bind   lac operator: The lac repressor binds to the lac operator to inhibit transcription in E. coli. This inhibition can be relieved by adding lactose or isopropyl-β-D-thiogalactopyranoside (IPTG). lac repressor encoded by lacI
   3543..3565    +  RBS            RBS: efficient ribosome binding site from bacteriophage T7 gene 10 (Olins and Rangwala, 1989)
   3578..3595    +  CDS            7xHis (fragment): 6xHis affinity tag
   3614..4267    +  CDS            GST26_SCHJA: Experimental evidence at protein level: Swiss-Prot protein existence level 1. GST isoenzymes appear to play a central role in the parasite detoxification system. Other functions are also suspected including a role in increasing the solubility of haematin in the parasite gut. From Schistosoma japonicum (Blood fluke).
   4304..4582    +  CDS            OXSR1 (fragment): OXSR1_HUMAN - Also known as KIAA1101 From Homo sapiens (Human).
   4629..4646    +  CDS            9xHis (fragment): 9xHis affinity tag
   4656..4705    +  CDS            SET1 (fragment): solubility-enhancement tag derived from T7 phage gene 10B
   4713..4760    +  terminator     T7 terminator: transcription terminator for bacteriophage T7 RNA polymerase
   4797..5225    +  rep_origin     f1 ori (sequence partly withheld): f1 bacteriophage origin of replication; arrow indicates direction of (+) strand synthesis
   5278..5335    +  promoter       AmpR promoter (fragment): bla
   5344..6159    -  CDS            KanR: aminoglycoside phosphotransferase; aph(3')-Ia; confers resistance to kanamycin in bacteria or G418 (Geneticin®) in eukaryotes
>Addgene plasmid #178482 | pETM33_OXSR1_CCT | addgene full sequence | sequence record 357310 | Addgene NGS Result
TTGAGATCCTTTTTTTCTGCGCGTAATCTGCTGCTTGCAAACAAAAAAACCACCGCTACCAGCGGTGGTT
TGTTTGCCGGATCAAGAGCTACCAACTCTTTTTCCGAAGGTAACTGGCTTCAGCAGAGCGCAGATACCAA
ATACTGTCCTTCTAGTGTAGCCGTAGTTAGGCCACCACTTCAAGAACTCTGTAGCACCGCCTACATACCT
CGCTCTGCTAATCCTGTTACCAGTGGCTGCTGCCAGTGGCGATAAGTCGTGTCTTACCGGGTTGGACTCA
AGACGATAGTTACCGGATAAGGCGCAGCGGTCGGGCTGAACGGGGGGTTCGTGCACACAGCCCAGCTTGG
AGCGAACGACCTACACCGAACTGAGATACCTACAGCGTGAGCTATGAGAAAGCGCCACGCTTCCCGAAGG
GAGAAAGGCGGACAGGTATCCGGTAAGCGGCAGGGTCGGAACAGGAGAGCGCACGAGGGAGCTTCCAGGG
GGAAACGCCTGGTATCTTTATAGTCCTGTCGGGTTTCGCCACCTCTGACTTGAGCGTCGATTTTTGTGAT
GCTCGTCAGGGGGGCGGAGCCTATGGAAAAACGCCAGCAACGCGGCCTTTTTACGGTTCCTGGCCTTTTG
CTGGCCTTTTGCTCACATGTTCTTTCCTGCGTTATCCCCTGATTCTGTGGATAACCGTATTACCGCCTTT
GAGTGAGCTGATACCGCTCGCCGCAGCCGAACGACCGAGCGCAGCGAGTCAGTGAGCGAGGAAGCGGAAG
AGCGCCTGATGCGGTATTTTCTCCTTACGCATCTGTGCGGTATTTCACACCGCAATGGTGCACTCTCAGT
ACAATCTGCTCTGATGCCGCATAGTTAAGCCAGTATACACTCCGCTATCGCTACGTGACTGGGTCATGGC
TGCGCCCCGACACCCGCCAACACCCGCTGACGCGCCCTGACGGGCTTGTCTGCTCCCGGCATCCGCTTAC
AGACAAGCTGTGACCGTCTCCGGGAGCTGCATGTGTCAGAGGTTTTCACCGTCATCACCGAAACGCGCGA
GGCAGCTGCGGTAAAGCTCATCAGCGTGGTCGTGAAGCGATTCACAGATGTCTGCCTGTTCATCCGCGTC
CAGCTCGTTGAGTTTCTCCAGAAGCGTTAATGTCTGGCTTCTGATAAAGCGGGCCATGTTAAGGGCGGTT
TTTTCCTGTTTGGTCACTGATGCCTCCGTGTAAGGGGGATTTCTGTTCATGGGGGTAATGATACCGATGA
AACGAGAGAGGATGCTCACGATACGGGTTACTGATGATGAACATGCCCGGTTACTGGAACGTTGTGAGGG
TAAACAACTGGCGGTATGGATGCGGCGGGACCAGAGAAAAATCACTCAGGGTCAATGCCAGCGCTTCGTT
AATACAGATGTAGGTGTTCCACAGGGTAGCCAGCAGCATCCTGCGATGCAGATCCGGAACATAATGGTGC
AGGGCGCTGACTTCCGCGTTTCCAGACTTTACGAAACACGGAAACCGAAGACCATTCATGTTGTTGCTCA
GGTCGCAGACGTTTTGCAGCAGCAGTCGCTTCACGTTCGCTCGCGTATCGGTGATTCATTCTGCTAACCA
GTAAGGCAACCCCGCCAGCCTAGCCGGGTCCTCAACGACAGGAGCACGATCATGCGCACCCGTGGGGCCG
CCATGCCGGCGATAATGGCCTGCTTCTCGCCGAAACGTTTGGTGGCGGGACCAGTGACGAAGGCTTGAGC
GAGGGCGTGCAAGATTCCGAATACCGCAAGCGACAGGCCGATCATCGTCGCGCTCCAGCGAAAGCGGTCC
TCGCCGAAAATGACCCAGAGCGCTGCCGGCACCTGTCCTACGAGTTGCATGATAAAGAAGACAGTCATAA
GTGCGGCGACGATAGTCATGCCCCGCGCCCACCGGAAGGAGCTGACTGGGTTGAAGGCTCTCAAGGGCAT
CGGTCGAGATCCCGGTGCCTAATGAGTGAGCTAACTTACATTAATTGCGTTGCGCTCACTGCCCGCTTTC
CAGTCGGGAAACCTGTCGTGCCAGCTGCATTAATGAATCGGCCAACGCGCGGGGAGAGGCGGTTTGCGTA
TTGGGCGCCAGGGTGGTTTTTCTTTTCACCAGTGAGACGGGCAACAGCTGATTGCCCTTCACCGCCTGGC
CCTGAGAGAGTTGCAGCAAGCGGTCCACGCTGGTTTGCCCCAGCAGGCGAAAATCCTGTTTGATGGTGGT
TAACGGCGGGATATAACATGAGCTGTCTTCGGTATCGTCGTATCCCACTACCGAGATATCCGCACCAACG
CGCAGCCCGGACTCGGTAATGGCGCGCATTGCGCCCAGCGCCATCTGATCGTTGGCAACCAGCATCGCAG
TGGGAACGATGCCCTCATTCAGCATTTGCATGGTTTGTTGAAAACCGGACATGGCACTCCAGTCGCCTTC
CCGTTCCGCTATCGGCTGAATTTGATTGCGAGTGAGATATTTATGCCAGCCAGCCAGACGCAGACGCGCC
GAGACAGAACTTAATGGGCCCGCTAACAGCGCGATTTGCTGGTGACCCAATGCGACCAGATGCTCCACGC
CCAGTCGCGTACCGTCTTCATGGGAGAAAATAATACTGTTGATGGGTGTCTGGTCAGAGACATCAAGAAA
TAACGCCGGAACATTAGTGCAGGCAGCTTCCACAGCAATGGCATCCTGGTCATCCAGCGGATAGTTAATG
ATCAGCCCACTGACGCGTTGCGCGAGAAGATTGTGCACCGCCGCTTTACAGGCTTCGACGCCGCTTCGTT
CTACCATCGACACCACCACGCTGGCACCCAGTTGATCGGCGCGAGATTTAATCGCCGCGACAATTTGCGA
CGGCGCGTGCAGGGCCAGACTGGAGGTGGCAACGCCAATCAGCAACGACTGTTTGCCCGCCAGTTGTTGT
GCCACGCGGTTGGGAATGTAATTCAGCTCCGCCATCGCCGCTTCCACTTTTTCCCGCGTTTTCGCAGAAA
CGTGGCTGGCCTGGTTCACCACGCGGGAAACGGTCTGATAAGAGACACCGGCATACTCTGCGACATCGTA
TAACGTTACTGGTTTCACATTCACCACCCTGAATTGACTCTCTTCCGGGCGCTATCATGCCATACCGCGA
AAGGTTTTGCGCCATTCGATGGTGTCCGGGATCTCGACGCTCTCCCTTATGCGACTCCTGCATTAGGAAG
CAGCCCAGTAGTAGGTTGAGGCCGTTGAGCACCGCCGCCGCAAGGAATGGTGCATGCAAGGAGATGGCGC
CCAACAGTCCCCCGGCCACGGGGCCTGCCACCATACCCACGCCGAAACAAGCGCTCATGAGCCCGAAGTG
GCGAGCCCGATCTTCCCCATCGGTGATGTCGGCGATATAGGCGCCAGCAACCGCACCTGTGGCGCCGGTG
ATGCCGGCCACGATGCGTCCGGCGTAGAGGATCGAGATCTCGATCCCGCGAAATTAATACGACTCACTAT
AGGGGAATTGTGAGCGGATAACAATTCCCCTCTAGAAATAATTTTGTTTAACTTTAAGAAGGAGATATAC
CATGAAACATCACCATCACCATCACAACACTAGTAGCAATTCCATGTCCCCTATACTAGGTTATTGGAAA
ATTAAGGGCCTTGTGCAACCCACTCGACTTCTTTTGGAATATCTTGAAGAAAAATATGAAGAGCATTTGT
ATGAGCGCGATGAAGGTGATAAATGGCGAAACAAAAAGTTTGAATTGGGTTTGGAGTTTCCCAATCTTCC
TTATTATATTGATGGTGATGTTAAATTAACACAGTCTATGGCCATCATACGTTATATAGCTGACAAGCAC
AACATGTTGGGTGGTTGTCCAAAAGAGCGTGCAGAGATTTCAATGCTTGAAGGAGCGGTTTTGGATATTA
GATACGGTGTTTCGAGAATTGCATATAGTAAAGACTTTGAAACTCTCAAAGTTGATTTTCTTAGCAAGCT
ACCTGAAATGCTGAAAATGTTCGAAGATCGTTTATGTCATAAAACATATTTAAATGGTGATCATGTAACC
CATCCTGACTTCATGTTGTATGACGCTCTTGATGTTGTTTTATACATGGACCCAATGTGCCTGGATGCGT
TCCCAAAATTAGTTTGTTTTAAAAAACGTATTGAAGCTATCCCACAAATTGATAAGTACTTGAAATCCAG
CAAGTATATAGCATGGCCTTTGCAGGGCTGGCAAGCCACGTTTGGTGGTGGCGACCATCCTCCAAAATCG
GATCTGGAAGTTCTGTTCCAGGGGCCCATGGGCAGCCTGGTGCTGCGTCTGCGCAACAGCAAGAAAGAGC
TGAACGACATTCGTTTCGAGTTCACCCCGGGTCGTGATACCGCTGAGGGTGTGAGCCAGGAACTGATCAG
CGCCGGCCTGGTGGACGGTCGTGACCTGGTTATCGTGGCCGCGAACCTGCAGAAGATCGTGGAGGAACCG
CAGAGCAACCGCAGCGTGACCTTCAAACTGGCCAGCGGCGTGGAGGGTAGCGACATCCCAGACGATGGCA
AGCTGATTGGTTTTGCTCAGCTGAGCATCAGCTAATGAGAATTCGAGCTCCGTCGACAAGCTTGCGGCCG
CACTCGAGCACCACCACCACCACCACTGAGATCCGGCTGCTAACAAAGCCCGAAAGGAAGCTGAGTTGGC
TGCTGCCACCGCTGAGCAATAACTAGCATAACCCCTTGGGGCCTCTAAACGGGTCTTGAGGGGTTTTTTG
CTGAAAGGAGGAACTATATCCGGATTGGCGAATGGG
[124 nt withheld, positions 4797-4920]
C
[91 nt withheld, positions 4922-5012]
A
[49 nt withheld, positions 5014-5062]
CCTTTGACGTTGGAGTCCACGTTCTTT
[37 nt withheld, positions 5090-5126]
ACCCTATCTCGGTCTATTCTTTTGATTTATAAGGGATTTTGCCGATTTCGGCCTATTGGTTAAAAAATGA
GCTGATTTAACAAAAATTTAACGCGAATTTTAACAAAATATTAACGCTTACAATTTAGGTGGCACTTTTC
GGGGAAATGTGCGCGGAACCCCTATTTGTTTATTTTTCTAAATACATTCAAATATGTATCCGCTCATGAA
TTAATTCTTAGAAAAACTCATCGAGCATCAAATGAAACTGCAATTTATTCATATCAGGATTATCAATACC
ATATTTTTGAAAAAGCCGTTTCTGTAATGAAGGAGAAAACTCACCGAGGCAGTTCCATAGGATGGCAAGA
TCCTGGTATCGGTCTGCGATTCCGACTCGTCCAACATCAATACAACCTATTAATTTCCCCTCGTCAAAAA
TAAGGTTATCAAGTGAGAAATCACCATGAGTGACGACTGAATCCGGTGAGAATGGCAAAAGTTTATGCAT
TTCTTTCCAGACTTGTTCAACAGGCCAGCCATTACGCTCGTCATCAAAATCACTCGCATCAACCAAACCG
TTATTCATTCGTGATTGCGCCTGAGCGAGACGAAATACGCGATCGCTGTTAAAAGGACAATTACAAACAG
GAATCGAATGCAACCGGCGCAGGAACACTGCCAGCGCATCAACAATATTTTCACCTGAATCAGGATATTC
TTCTAATACCTGGAATGCTGTTTTCCCGGGGATCGCAGTGGTGAGTAACCATGCATCATCAGGAGTACGG
ATAAAATGCTTGATGGTCGGAAGAGGCATAAATTCCGTCAGCCAGTTTAGTCTGACCATCTCATCTGTAA
CATCATTGGCAACGCTACCTTTGCCATGTTTCAGAAACAACTCTGGCGCATCGGGCTTCCCATACAATCG
ATAGATTGTCGCACCTGATTGCCCGACATTATCGCGAGCCCATTTATACCCATATAAATCAGCATCCATG
TTGGAATTTAATCGCGGCCTAGAGCAAGACGTTTCCCGTTGAATATGGCTCATAACACCCCTTGTATTAC
TGTTTATGTAAGCAGACAGTTTTATTGTTCATGACCAAAATCCCTTAACGTGAGTTTTCGTTCCACTGAG
CGTCAGACCCCGTAGAAAAGATCAAAGGATCTTC
